>Addgene plasmid #187896 | CMV mRuby3-Synapsin1a | addgene full sequence | sequence record 394752 | Addgene NGS Result
TAGTTATTAATAGTAATCAATTACGGGGTCATTAGTTCATAGCCCATATATGGAGTTCCGCGTTACATAA
CTTACGGTAAATGGCCCGCCTGGCTGACCGCCCAACGACCCCCGCCCATTGACGTCAATAATGACGTATG
TTCCCATAGTAACGCCAATAGGGACTTTCCATTGACGTCAATGGGTGGAGTATTTACGGTAAACTGCCCA
CTTGGCAGTACATCAAGTGTATCATATGCCAAGTACGCCCCCTATTGACGTCAATGACGGTAAATGGCCC
GCCTGGCATTATGCCCAGTACATGACCTTATGGGACTTTCCTACTTGGCAGTACATCTACGTATTAGTCA
TCGCTATTACCATGGTGATGCGGTTTTGGCAGTACATCAATGGGCGTGGATAGCGGTTTGACTCACGGGG
ATTTCCAAGTCTCCACCCCATTGACGTCAATGGGAGTTTGTTTTGGCACCAAAATCAACGGGACTTTCCA
AAATGTCGTAACAACTCCGCCCCATTGACGCAAATGGGCGGTAGGCGTGTACGGTGGGAGGTCTATATAA
GCAGAGCTGGTTTAGTGAACCGTCAGATCCGCTAGCGCTACCGGTCGCCACCATGGTGTCTAAGGGCGAA
GAGCTGATCAAGGAAAATATGCGTATGAAGGTGGTCATGGAAGGTTCGGTCAACGGCCACCAATTCAAAT
GCACAGGTGAAGGAGAAGGCAGACCGTACGAGGGAGTGCAAACCATGAGGATCAAAGTCATCGAGGGAGG
ACCCCTGCCATTTGCCTTTGACATTCTTGCCACGTCGTTCATGTATGGCAGCCGTACCTTTATCAAGTAC
CCGGCCGACATCCCTGATTTCTTTAAACAGTCCTTTCCTGAGGGTTTTACTTGGGAAAGAGTTACGAGAT
ACGAAGATGGTGGAGTCGTCACCGTCACGCAGGACACCAGCCTTGAGGATGGCGAGCTCGTCTACAACGT
CAAGGTCAGAGGGGTAAACTTTCCCTCCAATGGTCCCGTGATGCAGAAGAAGACCAAGGGTTGGGAGCCT
AATACAGAGATGATGTATCCAGCAGATGGTGGTCTGAGAGGATACACTGACATCGCACTGAAAGTTGATG
GTGGTGGCCATCTGCACTGCAACTTCGTGACAACTTACAGGTCAAAAAAGACCGTCGGGAACATCAAGAT
GCCCGGTGTCCATGCCGTTGATCACCGCCTGGAAAGGATCGAGGAGAGTGACAATGAAACCTACGTAGTG
CAAAGAGAAGTGGCAGTTGCCAAATACAGCAACCTTGGTGGTGGCATGGACGAGCTGTACAAGTCCGGAC
TCAGATCTATGAACTACCTGCGGCGCCGCCTGTCGGACAGCAACTTCATGGCCAATCTGCCTAATGGGTA
TATGACAGACCTGCAGCGCCCGCAACCACCTCCGCCGCCGCCCTCAGCCGCCAGCCCTGGGGCCACTCCC
GGATCCGCTGCTGCCTCTGCCGAGAGGGCCTCCACAGCTGCTCCAGTGGCCTCTCCAGCAGCCCCTAGTC
CCGGGTCCTCGGGGGGCGGTGGCTTCTTCTCCTCGCTGTCTAACGCGGTCAAACAGACCACAGCAGCTGC
AGCCGCCACCTTCAGTGAGCAGGTGGGCGGTGGCTCTGGGGGCGCAGGCCGCGGGGGCGCCGCCGCCAGG
GTGCTGCTGGTCATCGACGAGCCGCACACCGACTGGGCAAAATACTTCAAAGGGAAGAAGATCCATGGAG
AAATTGACATTAAAGTAGAGCAAGCTGAATTCTCCGATCTCAATCTTGTGGCTCATGCCAATGGTGGATT
CTCCGTGGACATGGAAGTTCTTCGGAATGGGGTCAAAGTTGTGAGGTCTCTGAAGCCAGACTTTGTGCTG
ATCCGCCAGCATGCCTTCAGCATGGCACGTAATGGAGACTACCGCAGTTTGGTCATTGGGCTGCAGTATG
CTGGGATCCCCAGTGTTAACTCTTTGCATTCTGTCTACAACTTTTGTGACAAACCCTGGGTGTTTGCCCA
GATGGTTCGACTACACAAGAAGCTTGGAACAGAGGAATTCCCTCTGATTGATCAGACTTTCTATCCCAAT
CATAAAGAGATGCTCAGCAGCACAACATACCCTGTAGTTGTGAAGATGGGCCACGCACACTCTGGGATGG
GCAAGGTCAAGGTAGACAACCAACATGACTTCCAGGATATTGCAAGTGTTGTGGCACTGACTAAGACATA
TGCCACTGCTGAGCCCTTCATTGATGCTAAATACGATGTGCGTGTCCAGAAGATTGGGCAGAACTACAAG
GCCTACATGAGGACATCAGTGTCAGGGAACTGGAAGACCAATACAGGCTCTGCTATGCTTGAGCAGATTG
CTATGTCTGACAGGTACAAGTTGTGGGTAGACACGTGCTCAGAGATTTTTGGGGGACTTGACATCTGCGC
AGTGGAAGCACTGCATGGCAAGGACGGAAGGGATCACATTATTGAGGTGGTGGGCTCCTCCATGCCACTC
ATTGGGGATCACCAGGATGAAGACAAGCAGCTCATCGTGGAACTTGTGGTCAACAAGATGACTCAGGCTC
TGCCTCGGCAGCGGGATGCTTCCCCTGGCAGGGGTTCCCACAGCCAGACTCCATCCCCAGGAGCCCTGCC
CTTGGGCCGCCAGACCTCCCAGCAGCCTGCAGGACCTCCTGCTCAACAACGACCCCCACCCCAGGGAGGC
CCTCCACAACCAGGCCCAGGACCTCAGCGCCAGGGACCCCCGCTGCAACAGCGCCCACCCCCACAAGGCC
AGCAACATCTTTCTGGCCTTGGACCCCCAGCTGGCAGCCCTCTGCCCCAGCGCCTACCAAGTCCCACAGC
AGCACCTCAGCAGTCCGCCTCTCAGGCCACACCAATGACCCAGGGTCAAGGCCGCCAGTCACGGCCAGTG
GCAGGAGGCCCCGGAGCACCTCCAGCAGCCCGCCCGCCGGCCTCCCCATCTCCACAGCGTCAGGCAGGGC
CCCCACAGGCTACCCGTCAGGCATCTATCTCTGGTCCAGCTCCACCGAAGGTCTCAGGAGCCTCACCCGG
AGGGCAGCAGCGCCAAGGCCCTCCCCAGAAACCCCCAGGCCCTGCTGGTCCCATTCGTCAGGCCAGCCAG
GCAGGTCCCGGACCTCGCACTGGGCCACCCACCACACAGCAGCCCCGGCCCAGCGGCCCAGGTCCTGCTG
GACGTCCCACCAAACCACAGCTGGCTCAGAAACCCAGCCAGGATGTGCCACCACCCATCATTGCTGCTGC
CGGGGGACCCCCGCACCCCCAGCTCAACAAATCCCAGTCTCTGACCAATGCCTTCAACCTTCCAGAGCCA
GCCCCGCCCAGGCCCAGCCTTAGCCAGGATGAGGTGAAAGCTGAGACCATCCGCAGCCTGAGGAAGTCTT
TCGCCAGCCTCTTCTCCGACTGAGTCGACGGTACCGCGGGCCCGGGATCCACCGGATCTAGATAACTGAT
CATAATCAGCCATACCACATTTGTAGAGGTTTTACTTGCTTTAAAAAACCTCCCACACCTCCCCCTGAAC
CTGAAACATAAAATGAATGCAATTGTTGTTGTTAACTTGTTTATTGCAGCTTATAATGGTTACAAATAAA
GCAATAGCATCACAAATTTCACAAATAAAGCATTTTTTTCACTGCATTCTAGTTGTGGTTTGTCCAAACT
CATCAATGTATCTTAACGCGTAAATTGTAAGCGTTAATATTTTGTTAAAATTCGCGTTAAATTTTTGTTA
AATCAGCTCATTTTTTAACCAATAGGCCGAAATCGGCAAAATCCCTTATAAATCAAAAGAATAGACCGAG
ATAGGGT
[37 nt withheld, positions 3858-3894]
AAAGAACGTGGACTCCAACGTCAAAGG
[49 nt withheld, positions 3922-3970]
T
[91 nt withheld, positions 3972-4062]
G
[124 nt withheld, positions 4064-4187]
CAGGTGGCACTTTTCGGGGAAATGTGCGCGGAACCCCTATTTGTTTATTTTTCTAAATACATTCAAATAT
GTATCCGCTCATGAGACAATAACCCTGATAAATGCTTCAATAATATTGAAAAAGGAAGAGTCCTGAGGCG
GAAAGAACCAGCTGTGGAATGTGTGTCAGTTAGGGTGTGGAAAGTCCCCAGGCTCCCCAGCAGGCAGAAG
TATGCAAAGCATGCATCTCAATTAGTCAGCAACCAGGTGTGGAAAGTCCCCAGGCTCCCCAGCAGGCAGA
AGTATGCAAAGCATGCATCTCAATTAGTCAGCAACCATAGTCCCGCCCCTAACTCCGCCCATCCCGCCCC
TAACTCCGCCCAGTTCCGCCCATTCTCCGCCCCATGGCTGACTAATTTTTTTTATTTATGCAGAGGCCGA
GGCCGCCTCGGCCTCTGAGCTATTCCAGAAGTAGTGAGGAGGCTTTTTTGGAGGCCTAGGCTTTTGCAAA
GATCGATCAAGAGACAGGATGAGGATCGTTTCGCATGATTGAACAAGATGGATTGCACGCAGGTTCTCCG
GCCGCTTGGGTGGAGAGGCTATTCGGCTATGACTGGGCACAACAGACAATCGGCTGCTCTGATGCCGCCG
TGTTCCGGCTGTCAGCGCAGGGGCGCCCGGTTCTTTTTGTCAAGACCGACCTGTCCGGTGCCCTGAATGA
ACTGCAAGACGAGGCAGCGCGGCTATCGTGGCTGGCCACGACGGGCGTTCCTTGCGCAGCTGTGCTCGAC
GTTGTCACTGAAGCGGGAAGGGACTGGCTGCTATTGGGCGAAGTGCCGGGGCAGGATCTCCTGTCATCTC
ACCTTGCTCCTGCCGAGAAAGTATCCATCATGGCTGATGCAATGCGGCGGCTGCATACGCTTGATCCGGC
TACCTGCCCATTCGACCACCAAGCGAAACATCGCATCGAGCGAGCACGTACTCGGATGGAAGCCGGTCTT
GTCGATCAGGATGATCTGGACGAAGAGCATCAGGGGCTCGCGCCAGCCGAACTGTTCGCCAGGCTCAAGG
CGAGCATGCCCGACGGCGAGGATCTCGTCGTGACCCATGGCGATGCCTGCTTGCCGAATATCATGGTGGA
AAATGGCCGCTTTTCTGGATTCATCGACTGTGGCCGGCTGGGTGTGGCGGACCGCTATCAGGACATAGCG
TTGGCTACCCGTGATATTGCTGAAGAGCTTGGCGGCGAATGGGCTGACCGCTTCCTCGTGCTTTACGGTA
TCGCCGCTCCCGATTCGCAGCGCATCGCCTTCTATCGCCTTCTTGACGAGTTCTTCTGAGCGGGACTCTG
GGGTTCGAAATGACCGACCAAGCGACGCCCAACCTGCCATCACGAGATTTCGATTCCACCGCCGCCTTCT
ATGAAAGGTTGGGCTTCGGAATCGTTTTCCGGGACGCCGGCTGGATGATCCTCCAGCGCGGGGATCTCAT
GCTGGAGTTCTTCGCCCACCCTAGGGGGAGGCTAACTGAAACACGGAAGGAGACAATACCGGAAGGAACC
CGCGCTATGACGGCAATAAAAAGACAGAATAAAACGCACGGTGTTGGGTCGTTTGTTCATAAACGCGGGG
TTCGGTCCCAGGGCTGGCACTCTGTCGATACCCCACCGAGACCCCATTGGGGCCAATACGCCCGCGTTTC
TTCCTTTTCCCCACCCCACCCCCCAAGTTCGGGTGAAGGCCCAGGGCTCGCAGCCAACGTCGGGGCGGCA
GGCCCTGCCATAGCCTCAGGTTACTCATATATACTTTAGATTGATTTAAAACTTCATTTTTAATTTAAAA
GGATCTAGGTGAAGATCCTTTTTGATAATCTCATGACCAAAATCCCTTAACGTGAGTTTTCGTTCCACTG
AGCGTCAGACCCCGTAGAAAAGATCAAAGGATCTTCTTGAGATCCTTTTTTTCTGCGCGTAATCTGCTGC
TTGCAAACAAAAAAACCACCGCTACCAGCGGTGGTTTGTTTGCCGGATCAAGAGCTACCAACTCTTTTTC
CGAAGGTAACTGGCTTCAGCAGAGCGCAGATACCAAATACTGTTCTTCTAGTGTAGCCGTAGTTAGGCCA
CCACTTCAAGAACTCTGTAGCACCGCCTACATACCTCGCTCTGCTAATCCTGTTACCAGTGGCTGCTGCC
AGTGGCGATAAGTCGTGTCTTACCGGGTTGGACTCAAGACGATAGTTACCGGATAAGGCGCAGCGGTCGG
GCTGAACGGGGGGTTCGTGCACACAGCCCAGCTTGGAGCGAACGACCTACACCGAACTGAGATACCTACA
GCGTGAGCTATGAGAAAGCGCCACGCTTCCCGAAGGGAGAAAGGCGGACAGGTATCCGGTAAGCGGCAGG
GTCGGAACAGGAGAGCGCACGAGGGAGCTTCCAGGGGGAAACGCCTGGTATCTTTATAGTCCTGTCGGGT
TTCGCCACCTCTGACTTGAGCGTCGATTTTTGTGATGCTCGTCAGGGGGGCGGAGCCTATGGAAAAACGC
CAGCAACGCGGCCTTTTTACGGTTCCTGGCCTTTTGCTGGCCTTTTGCTCACATGTTCTTTCCTGCGTTA
TCCCCTGATTCTGTGGATAACCGTATTACCGCCATGCAT
Features (pLannotate 1.2.2; 15 found; start..end, strand, type, name):
     61..364     +  enhancer       CMV enhancer: human cytomegalovirus immediate early enhancer
    365..568     +  promoter       CMV promoter: human cytomegalovirus (CMV) immediate early promoter
    613..1323    +  CDS            mRuby3: mRuby3 is a basic (constitutively fluorescent) red fluorescent protein published in 2016, derived from Entacmaea quadricolor. It has low acid sensitivity.
   1339..3450    +  CDS            Syn1: SYN1_RAT - Experimental evidence at protein level: Swiss-Prot protein existence level 1. Neuronal phosphoprotein that coats synaptic vesicles, binds to the cytoskeleton, and is believed to function in the regulation of neurotransmitter release. From Rattus norvegicus (Rat).
   3453..3480    +  misc_feature   MCS (fragment): multiple cloning site
   3497..3581    +  CDS            large T antigen (fragment): large T antigen from SV40 (simian virus 40)
   3604..3725    +  polyA_signal   SV40 poly(A) signal: SV40 polyadenylation signal
   3759..4187    -  rep_origin     f1 ori (sequence partly withheld): f1 bacteriophage origin of replication; arrow indicates direction of (+) strand synthesis
   4214..4318    +  promoter       AmpR promoter: bla
   4320..4677    +  promoter       SV40 promoter: SV40 enhancer and early promoter
   4712..5506    +  CDS            NeoR/KanR: aminoglycoside phosphotransferase from Tn5; aph(3')-II (or nptII); confers resistance to neomycin, kanamycin, and G418 (Geneticin®)
   5527..5679    +  CDS            ble (fragment): BLE_KLEPN - Experimental evidence at protein level: Swiss-Prot protein existence level 1. Binding protein with a strong affinity to the bleomycin family of antibiotics. Binds to CL990; an antimitotic-antibiotic compound. From Klebsiella pneumoniae.
   5738..5785    +  polyA_signal   HSV TK poly(A) signal: herpes simplex virus thymidine kinase polyadenylation signal (Cole and Stacy, 1985)
   5876..5892    -  polyA_signal   bGH poly(A) signal (fragment): bovine growth hormone polyadenylation signal
   6114..6702    +  rep_origin     ori: high-copy-number ColE1/pMB1/pBR322/pUC origin of replication
