[The description below was written by a language model from this plasmid's Addgene catalogue record and pLannotate feature annotations shown in this document.]
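Description:
CMV mRuby3-Synapsin1a is a mammalian expression plasmid built on the Clontech pEGFP-C1 backbone and intended for labeling presynaptic terminals. It was derived from an earlier GFP-synapsin construct by excising GFP between the AgeI and BglII sites and replacing it in frame with mRuby3, a constitutively fluorescent red protein derived from Entacmaea quadricolor. The human cytomegalovirus immediate-early enhancer and promoter drive a single open reading frame in which mRuby3 is fused to the N terminus of rat (Rattus norvegicus) synapsin 1a, a neuronal phosphoprotein that coats synaptic vesicles and associates with the cytoskeleton. Transcripts are terminated by the SV40 polyadenylation signal downstream of a remnant of the multiple cloning site. Because synapsin concentrates on vesicle clusters, the fusion acts as a red marker of presynaptic boutons in transfected neurons. The depositor notes that the insert carries F255Y and S304A substitutions, which are reported not to affect plasmid function.

The plasmid is maintained in E. coli at high copy through a ColE1/pUC-type origin and also carries an f1 phage origin. A single Tn5 aminoglycoside phosphotransferase gene (NeoR/KanR) serves both hosts. A bacterial bla-type promoter allows kanamycin selection in bacteria, while the adjacent SV40 enhancer/early promoter, together with the HSV TK polyadenylation signal, allows G418 selection of mammalian cells. The short large T antigen, ble and bGH poly(A) fragments flagged by automated annotation appear to be backbone remnants rather than functional elements. The sequenced record is 6,816 nt, slightly shorter than the catalogue's stated total size of 6,839 bp.
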