Addgene plasmid #187896: CMV mRuby3-Synapsin1a
Purpose: For labeling pre-synaptic terminals
Depositing lab: Timothy Ryan.
Backbone
  Vector backbone: pEGFP-C1 vector
  Backbone manufacturer: Clontech, Palo Alto, California
  Backbone size w/o insert (bp): 3998
  Total vector size (bp): 6839
  Modifications to backbone: A plasmid to express mRuby-synapsin was generated by removing GFP from GFP-synapsin (Chi et al., 2001) using restriction sites AgeI and BglII, and substituting it in frame with mRuby obtained from pKanCMV-mRuby3-18aa-actin, which was a gift from Michael Lin (Addgene plasmid # 74255).
  Vector type: Mammalian Expression
  Selectable markers: Neomycin (select with G418)
Growth in bacteria
  Bacterial resistance: Kanamycin, 50 μg/mL
  Growth temperature: 37°C
  Growth strain: DH5alpha
  Copy number: High Copy
Gene/Insert
  Gene/Insert name: Synapsin1a
  Species: R. norvegicus (rat)
  Insert size (bp): 2115
  Promoter: CMV
  Tag / fusion protein: mRuby3 (N terminal on insert)
  Cloning method: Restriction Enzyme; 5′ cloning site AgeI (not destroyed); 3′ cloning site BglII (not destroyed)
  Sequencing primers: 5′ CMV-F; 3′ SV40pA-R
Terms and licenses: Academic/Nonprofit Terms; Industry Terms: Not Available to Industry
Depositor comments: F255Y and S304A mutations in Synapsin1a insert do not affect plasmid function.
How to cite: CMV mRuby3-Synapsin1a was a gift from Timothy Ryan (Addgene plasmid # 187896 ; http://n2t.net/addgene:187896 ; RRID:Addgene_187896)
